>Addgene plasmid #109714 | p3E-rab4a | depositor full sequence | sequence record 206651 | Full Sequence
CTTTCCTGCGTTATCCCCTGATTCTGTGGATAACCGTATTACCGCCTTTGAGTGAGCTGATACCGCTCGC
CGCAGCCGAACGACCGAGCGCAGCGAGTCAGTGAGCGAGGAAGCGGAAGAGCGCCCAATACGCAAACCGC
CTCTCCCCGCGCGTTGGCCGATTCATTAATGCAGCTGGCACGACAGGTTTCCCGACTGGAAAGCGGGCAG
TGAGCGCAACGCAATTAATACGCGTACCGCTAGCCAGGAAGAGTTTGTAGAAACGCAAAAAGGCCATCCG
TCAGGATGGCCTTCTGCTTAGTTTGATGCCTGGCAGTTTATGGCGGGCGTCCTGCCCGCCACCCTCCGGG
CCGTTGCTTCACAACGTTCAAATCCGCTCCCGGCGGATTTGTCCTACTCAGGAGAGCGTTCACCGACAAA
CAACAGATAAAACGAAAGGCCCAGTCTTCCGACTGAGCCTTTCGTTTTATTTGATGCCTGGCAGTTCCCT
ACTCTCGCGTTAACGCTAGCATGGATGTTTTCCCAGTCACGACGTTGTAAAACGACGGCCAGTCTTAAGC
TCGGGCCCTGCAGCTCTAGAGCTCGAATTCTACAGGTCACTAATACCATCTAAGTAGTTGGTTCATAGTG
ACTGCATATGTTGTGTTTTACAGTATTATGTAGTCTGTTTTTTATGCAAAATCTAATTTAATATATTGAT
ATTTATATCATTTTACGTTTCTCGTTCAACTTTCTTGTACAAAGTGGTGTCAGAGACATACGATTTCTTG
TTTAAGTTTCTTGTGATTGGGAATGCTGGAACAGGAAAATCCTGTCTTCTTCATCAGTTCATAGAAAAAA
GATTCAAAGATGACTCAAATCACACTATTGGGGTTGAATTTGGTTCGAAGATAATCAGCGTGGTCAATAA
GTTTGTAAAGCTCCAGATCTGGGACACAGCAGGACAGGAGCGTTTCAGGTCTGTAACTAGGAGTTATTAC
AGAGGCGCAGCAGGGGCTCTTCTAGTCTATGACATCACTAGTCGAGAAACATACAACGCTCTAACCAACT
GGCTGACAGATGCCCGGATGTTGGCCAGTCAGAACATAGTGATCATACTATGTGGAAACAAGAAGGATCT
GGATGCTGACCGCGAGGTGACCTTTCTGGAGGCTTCACGCTTCGCTCAGGAGAATGAGCTTATGTTTTTG
GAGACCAGTGCTCTGACAGGGGAGAATGTGGAGGAAGCTTTCGTCCAGTGTGCTCGAAAAATCCTTAACA
AAATTGAATCAGGAGAGCTGGACCCAGAGCGGATGGGTTCAGGAATCCAGTATGGAGACGCGGCTCTTCG
ACAGCTGCGTTCACCCAGACGGGCACAAGCCGAGAGCATCCAGGAGTGTGGCTGTTAACACACGTCCCTC
TGAACAGACAACTTTATTATACAAAGTTGGCATTATAAAAAAGCATTGCTTATCAATTTGTTGCAACGAA
CAGGTCACTATCAGTCAAAATAAAATCATTATTTGGAGCTCCATGGTAGCGTTAACGCGGCCGCGATATC
CCCTATAGTGAGTCGTATTACATGGTCATAGCTGTTTCCTGGCAGCTCTGGCCCGTGTCTCAAAATCTCT
GATGTTACATTGCACAAGATAAAAATATATCATCATGAACAATAAAACTGTCTGCTTACATAAACAGTAA
TACAAGGGGTGTTATGAGCCATATTCAACGGGAAACGTCGAGGCCGCGATTAAATTCCAACATGGATGCT
GATTTATATGGGTATAAATGGGCTCGCGATAATGTCGGGCAATCAGGTGCGACAATCTATCGCTTGTATG
GGAAGCCCGATGCGCCAGAGTTGTTTCTGAAACATGGCAAAGGTAGCGTTGCCAATGATGTTACAGATGA
GATGGTCAGACTAAACTGGCTGACGGAATTTATGCCTCTTCCGACCATCAAGCATTTTATCCGTACTCCT
GATGATGCATGGTTACTCACCACTGCGATCCCCGGAAAAACAGCATTCCAGGTATTAGAAGAATATCCTG
ATTCAGGTGAAAATATTGTTGATGCGCTGGCAGTGTTCCTGCGCCGGTTGCATTCGATTCCTGTTTGTAA
TTGTCCTTTTAACAGCGATCGCGTATTTCGTCTCGCTCAGGCGCAATCACGAATGAATAACGGTTTGGTT
GATGCGAGTGATTTTGATGACGAGCGTAATGGCTGGCCTGTTGAACAAGTCTGGAAAGAAATGCATAAAC
TTTTGCCATTCTCACCGGATTCAGTCGTCACTCATGGTGATTTCTCACTTGATAACCTTATTTTTGACGA
GGGGAAATTAATAGGTTGTATTGATGTTGGACGAGTCGGAATCGCAGACCGATACCAGGATCTTGCCATC
CTATGGAACTGCCTCGGTGAGTTTTCTCCTTCATTACAGAAACGGCTTTTTCAAAAATATGGTATTGATA
ATCCTGATATGAATAAATTGCAGTTTCATTTGATGCTCGATGAGTTTTTCTAATCAGAATTGGTTAATTG
GTTGTAACACTGGCAGAGCATTACGCTGACTTGACGGGACGGCGCAAGCTCATGACCAAAATCCCTTAAC
GTGAGTTACGCGTCGTTCCACTGAGCGTCAGACCCCGTAGAAAAGATCAAAGGATCTTCTTGAGATCCTT
TTTTTCTGCGCGTAATCTGCTGCTTGCAAACAAAAAAACCACCGCTACCAGCGGTGGTTTGTTTGCCGGA
TCAAGAGCTACCAACTCTTTTTCCGAAGGTAACTGGCTTCAGCAGAGCGCAGATACCAAATACTGTCCTT
CTAGTGTAGCCGTAGTTAGGCCACCACTTCAAGAACTCTGTAGCACCGCCTACATACCTCGCTCTGCTAA
TCCTGTTACCAGTGGCTGCTGCCAGTGGCGATAAGTCGTGTCTTACCGGGTTGGACTCAAGACGATAGTT
ACCGGATAAGGCGCAGCGGTCGGGCTGAACGGGGGGTTCGTGCACACAGCCCAGCTTGGAGCGAACGACC
TACACCGAACTGAGATACCTACAGCGTGAGCATTGAGAAAGCGCCACGCTTCCCGAAGGGAGAAAGGCGG
ACAGGTATCCGGTAAGCGGCAGGGTCGGAACAGGAGAGCGCACGAGGGAGCTTCCAGGGGGAAACGCCTG
GTATCTTTATAGTCCTGTCGGGTTTCGCCACCTCTGACTTGAGCGTCGATTTTTGTGATGCTCGTCAGGG
GGGCGGAGCCTATGGAAAAACGCCAGCAACGCGGCCTTTTTACGGTTCCTGGCCTTTTGCTGGCCTTTTG
CTCACATGTT
Features (pLannotate 1.2.2; 11 found; start..end, strand, type, name):
    121..213     +  CDS            lacI (fragment): lac repressor; lacI; The lac repressor binds to the lac operator to inhibit transcription in E. coli. This inhibition can be relieved by adding lactose or isopropyl-β-D-thiogalactopyranoside (IPTG).
    268..295     -  terminator     rrnB T2 terminator: transcription terminator T2 from the E. coli rrnB gene
    427..470     +  terminator     rrnB T1 terminator: Escherichia coli rrnB; transcription terminator T1 from the E. coli rrnB gene
    517..553     -  CDS            lacZα (fragment): LacZα fragment of β-galactosidase; lacZ fragment
    624..748     -  protein_bind   attR2: mutant version of attR; recombination site for the Gateway® LR reaction LR Clonase™
    750..1385    +  CDS            RAB4A: RAB4A_HUMAN - Also known as RAB4. Experimental evidence at protein level: Swiss-Prot protein existence level 1. Small GTPase which cycles between an active GTP-bound and an inactive GDP-bound state (PubMed:15907487, PubMed:16034420). Involved in protein transport (PubMed:29425100). Plays a role in vesicular traffic. Mediates VEGFR2 endosomal trafficking to enhance VEGFR2 signaling (PubMed:29425100). Acts as a regulator of platelet alpha- granule release during activation and aggregation of platelets (By similarity). From Homo sapiens (Human).
   1409..1429    -  protein_bind   attB3: mutant version of attB; core recombination site for the Gateway® BP reaction BP Clonase™
   1420..1505    -  protein_bind   attL1 (fragment): mutant version of attL; recombination site for the Gateway® LR reaction LR Clonase™
   1542..1560    -  promoter       T7 promoter: promoter for bacteriophage T7 RNA polymerase
   1694..2503    +  CDS            KanR: aminoglycoside phosphotransferase; aph(3')-Ia; confers resistance to kanamycin in bacteria or G418 (Geneticin®) in eukaryotes
   2650..3238    +  rep_origin     ori: high-copy-number ColE1/pMB1/pBR322/pUC origin of replication
