>Addgene plasmid #109714 | p3E-rab4a | addgene full sequence | sequence record 223993 | Addgene NGS Result
GTTCAACTTTCTTGTACAAAGTGGTGTCAGAGACATACGATTTCTTGTTTAAGTTTCTTGTGATTGGGAA
TGCTGGAACAGGAAAATCCTGTCTTCTTCATCAGTTCATAGAAAAAAGATTCAAAGATGACTCAAATCAC
ACTATTGGGGTTGAATTTGGTTCGAAGATAATCAGCGTGGTCAATAAGTTTGTAAAGCTCCAGATCTGGG
ACACAGCAGGACAGGAGCGTTTCAGGTCTGTAACTAGGAGTTATTACAGAGGCGCAGCAGGGGCTCTTCT
AGTCTATGACATCACTAGTCGAGAAACATACAACGCTCTAACCAACTGGCTGACAGATGCCCGGATGTTG
GCCAGTCAGAACATAGTGATCATACTATGTGGAAACAAGAAGGATCTGGATGCTGACCGCGAGGTGACCT
TTCTGGAGGCTTCACGCTTCGCTCAGGAGAATGAGCTTATGTTTTTGGAGACCAGTGCTCTGACAGGGGA
GAATGTGGAGGAAGCTTTCGTCCAGTGTGCTCGAAAAATCCTTAACAAAATTGAATCAGGAGAGCTGGAC
CCAGAGCGGATGGGTTCAGGAATCCAGTATGGAGACGCGGCTCTTCGACAGCTGCGTTCACCCAGACGGG
CACAAGCCGAGAGCATCCAGGAGTGTGGCTGTTAACACACGTCCCTCTGAACAGACAACTTTATTATACA
AAGTTGGCATTATAAAAAAGCATTGCTTATCAATTTGTTGCAACGAACAGGTCACTATCAGTCAAAATAA
AATCATTATTTGGAGCTCCATGGTAGCGTTAACGCGGCCGCGATATCCCCTATAGTGAGTCGTATTACAT
GGTCATAGCTGTTTCCTGGCAGCTCTGGCCCGTGTCTCAAAATCTCTGATGTTACATTGCACAAGATAAA
AATATATCATCATGAACAATAAAACTGTCTGCTTACATAAACAGTAATACAAGGGGTGTTATGAGCCATA
TTCAACGGGAAACGTCGAGGCCGCGATTAAATTCCAACATGGATGCTGATTTATATGGGTATAAATGGGC
TCGCGATAATGTCGGGCAATCAGGTGCGACAATCTATCGCTTGTATGGGAAGCCCGATGCGCCAGAGTTG
TTTCTGAAACATGGCAAAGGTAGCGTTGCCAATGATGTTACAGATGAGATGGTCAGACTAAACTGGCTGA
CGGAATTTATGCCTCTTCCGACCATCAAGCATTTTATCCGTACTCCTGATGATGCATGGTTACTCACCAC
TGCGATCCCCGGAAAAACAGCATTCCAGGTATTAGAAGAATATCCTGATTCAGGTGAAAATATTGTTGAT
GCGCTGGCAGTGTTCCTGCGCCGGTTGCATTCGATTCCTGTTTGTAATTGTCCTTTTAACAGCGATCGCG
TATTTCGTCTCGCTCAGGCGCAATCACGAATGAATAACGGTTTGGTTGATGCGAGTGATTTTGATGACGA
GCGTAATGGCTGGCCTGTTGAACAAGTCTGGAAAGAAATGCATAAACTTTTGCCATTCTCACCGGATTCA
GTCGTCACTCATGGTGATTTCTCACTTGATAACCTTATTTTTGACGAGGGGAAATTAATAGGTTGTATTG
ATGTTGGACGAGTCGGAATCGCAGACCGATACCAGGATCTTGCCATCCTATGGAACTGCCTCGGTGAGTT
TTCTCCTTCATTACAGAAACGGCTTTTTCAAAAATATGGTATTGATAATCCTGATATGAATAAATTGCAG
TTTCATTTGATGCTCGATGAGTTTTTCTAATCAGAATTGGTTAATTGGTTGTAACACTGGCAGAGCATTA
CGCTGACTTGACGGGACGGCGCAAGCTCATGACCAAAATCCCTTAACGTGAGTTACGCGTCGTTCCACTG
AGCGTCAGACCCCGTAGAAAAGATCAAAGGATCTTCTTGAGATCCTTTTTTTCTGCGCGTAATCTGCTGC
TTGCAAACAAAAAAACCACCGCTACCAGCGGTGGTTTGTTTGCCGGATCAAGAGCTACCAACTCTTTTTC
CGAAGGTAACTGGCTTCAGCAGAGCGCAGATACCAAATACTGTTCTTCTAGTGTAGCCGTAGTTAGGCCA
CCACTTCAAGAACTCTGTAGCACCGCCTACATACCTCGCTCTGCTAATCCTGTTACCAGTGGCTGCTGCC
AGTGGCGATAAGTCGTGTCTTACCGGGTTGGACTCAAGACGATAGTTACCGGATAAGGCGCAGCGGTCGG
GCTGAACGGGGGGTTCGTGCACACAGCCCAGCTTGGAGCGAACGACCTACACCGAACTGAGATACCTACA
GCGTGAGCTATGAGAAAGCGCCACGCTTCCCGAAGGGAGAAAGGCGGACAGGTATCCGGTAAGCGGCAGG
GTCGGAACAGGAGAGCGCACGAGGGAGCTTCCAGGGGGAAACGCCTGGTATCTTTATAGTCCTGTCGGGT
TTCGCCACCTCTGACTTGAGCGTCGATTTTTGTGATGCTCGTCAGGGGGGCGGAGCCTATGGAAAAACGC
CAGCAACGCGGCCTTTTTACGGTTCCTGGCCTTTTGCTGGCCTTTTGCTCACATGTTCTTTCCTGCGTTA
TCCCCTGATTCTGTGGATAACCGTATTACCGCCTTTGAGTGAGCTGATACCGCTCGCCGCAGCCGAACGA
CCGAGCGCAGCGAGTCAGTGAGCGAGGAAGCGGAAGAGCGCCCAATACGCAAACCGCCTCTCCCCGCGCG
TTGGCCGATTCATTAATGCAGCTGGCACGACAGGTTTCCCGACTGGAAAGCGGGCAGTGAGCGCAACGCA
ATTAATACGCGTACCGCTAGCCAGGAAGAGTTTGTAGAAACGCAAAAAGGCCATCCGTCAGGATGGCCTT
CTGCTTAGTTTGATGCCTGGCAGTTTATGGCGGGCGTCCTGCCCGCCACCCTCCGGGCCGTTGCTTCACA
ACGTTCAAATCCGCTCCCGGCGGATTTGTCCTACTCAGGAGAGCGTTCACCGACAAACAACAGATAAAAC
GAAAGGCCCAGTCTTCCGACTGAGCCTTTCGTTTTATTTGATGCCTGGCAGTTCCCTACTCTCGCGTTAA
CGCTAGCATGGATGTTTTCCCAGTCACGACGTTGTAAAACGACGGCCAGTCTTAAGCTCGGGCCCTGCAG
CTCTAGAGCTCGAATTCTACAGGTCACTAATACCATCTAAGTAGTTGGTTCATAGTGACTGCATATGTTG
TGTTTTACAGTATTATGTAGTCTGTTTTTTATGCAAAATCTAATTTAATATATTGATATTTATATCATTT
TACGTTTCTC
Features (pLannotate 1.2.2; 11 found; start..end, strand, type, name):
     27..662     +  CDS            RAB4A: RAB4A_HUMAN - Also known as RAB4. Experimental evidence at protein level: Swiss-Prot protein existence level 1. Small GTPase which cycles between an active GTP-bound and an inactive GDP-bound state (PubMed:15907487, PubMed:16034420). Involved in protein transport (PubMed:29425100). Plays a role in vesicular traffic. Mediates VEGFR2 endosomal trafficking to enhance VEGFR2 signaling (PubMed:29425100). Acts as a regulator of platelet alpha- granule release during activation and aggregation of platelets (By similarity). From Homo sapiens (Human).
    686..706     -  protein_bind   attB3: mutant version of attB; core recombination site for the Gateway® BP reaction BP Clonase™
    697..782     -  protein_bind   attL1 (fragment): mutant version of attL; recombination site for the Gateway® LR reaction LR Clonase™
    819..837     -  promoter       T7 promoter: promoter for bacteriophage T7 RNA polymerase
    971..1780    +  CDS            KanR: aminoglycoside phosphotransferase; aph(3')-Ia; confers resistance to kanamycin in bacteria or G418 (Geneticin®) in eukaryotes
   1927..2515    +  rep_origin     ori: high-copy-number ColE1/pMB1/pBR322/pUC origin of replication
   2698..2790    +  CDS            lacI (fragment): lac repressor; lacI; The lac repressor binds to the lac operator to inhibit transcription in E. coli. This inhibition can be relieved by adding lactose or isopropyl-β-D-thiogalactopyranoside (IPTG).
   2845..2872    -  terminator     rrnB T2 terminator: transcription terminator T2 from the E. coli rrnB gene
   3004..3047    +  terminator     rrnB T1 terminator: Escherichia coli rrnB; transcription terminator T1 from the E. coli rrnB gene
   3094..3130    -  CDS            lacZα (fragment): LacZα fragment of β-galactosidase; lacZ fragment
   3201..25      -  protein_bind   attR2 (across the origin): mutant version of attR; recombination site for the Gateway® LR reaction LR Clonase™
