[The description below was written by a language model from this plasmid's Addgene catalogue record and pLannotate feature annotations shown in this document.]
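Description:
p3E-rab4a is a 3.3 kb MultiSite Gateway 3′ entry clone built on the pDONR P2R-P3 backbone and catalogued among zebrafish plasmids. It is propagated in E. coli as a high-copy plasmid through a ColE1/pUC-type origin and selected with kanamycin via an aph(3′)-Ia resistance gene. The remaining backbone elements are standard donor-vector features: rrnB T1 and T2 transcription terminators that insulate the cloning region from read-through, a T7 promoter adjacent to the insert, and short remnants annotated as lacI and lacZα fragments.

The payload is the zebrafish rab4a coding sequence, introduced by Gateway cloning. The automated annotation labels this roughly 640 bp open reading frame by its closest human homologue, RAB4A, but the catalogue record gives the species as D. rerio. Rab4a is a small GTPase that cycles between GTP- and GDP-bound states and acts in vesicular and endosomal trafficking. The ORF is flanked on one side by an attR2 site and on the other by a site containing an attB3 core plus a sequence annotated as an attL fragment, consistent with the attR2/attL3 arrangement of a 3′ entry clone. There is no eukaryotic promoter or polyadenylation signal annotated, so the plasmid is not an expression construct in itself.

It is intended for an LR recombination with a 5′ entry clone (typically the promoter), a middle entry clone and a destination vector, which places rab4a in the 3′ position so that it is fused downstream of the middle-element coding sequence, for example a fluorescent protein. The two sequence records, depositor and NGS-verified, are the same length and show the same features with different start coordinates. The associated work concerned in vivo cell biological screening of T-tubule formation.
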