Addgene plasmid #109714: p3E-rab4a
Purpose: Multisite gateway vector for 3' tagging with rab4a
Depositing lab: Rob Parton. Depositing organization: University of Queensland, Institute for Molecular Bioscience. Publication: In vivo cell biological screening identifies an endocytic capture mechanism for T-tubule formation. Hall TE, Martel N, Ariotti N, Xiong Z, Lo HP, Ferguson C, Rae J, Lim YW, Parton RG. Nat Commun. 2020 Jul 24;11(1):3711. doi: 10.1038/s41467-020-17486-w. PubMed 32709891.
Backbone
  Vector backbone: pDONR p2R-p3
  Vector type: Zebrafish plasmids
Growth in bacteria
  Bacterial resistance: Kanamycin, 50 μg/mL
  Growth temperature: 37°C
  Growth strain: DH5alpha
  Copy number: High Copy
Gene/Insert
  Gene/Insert name: rab4a
  Species: D. rerio (zebrafish)
  Entrez Gene: rab4a (a.k.a. fc93b03, wu:fc93b03)
  Cloning method: Gateway Cloning
Terms and licenses: Academic/Nonprofit Terms; Industry Terms: Not Available to Industry
How to cite: p3E-rab4a was a gift from Rob Parton (Addgene plasmid # 109714 ; http://n2t.net/addgene:109714 ; RRID:Addgene_109714)
